>Addgene plasmid #124323 | pAS1-his-24::Cerulean | addgene full sequence | sequence record 241693 | Addgene NGS Result
GCTGCAAGGCGATTAAGTTGGGTAACGCCAGGGTTTTCCCAGTCACGACGTTGTAAAACGACGGCCAGTG
AGCGCGCGTAATACGACTCACTATAGGGCGAATTGGAGCTCCACCGCGGACTAGTGGATCCCCCGGGCTG
CAGCCTAGGATGTCTGATTCCGCTGTTGTTGCCGCCGCTGTCGAGCCAAAGGTCCCAAAGGCTAAGGCCG
CCAAGGCCGCCAAGCCAGCCGCCAAGGCCGCCAAGCCAACCAAAGTTGCCAAGGCCAAGGCTCCAGTCGC
TCACCCACCATACATCAACATGATCAAGGAGGCCATCAAGCAGCTCAAGGACCGCAAAGGAGCTTCCAAG
CAGGCAATCCTCAAGTTCATCTCCCAAAACTACAAGCTCGGAGACAATGTCATCCAGATCAATGCTCATC
TCCGTCAGGCTCTCAAGCGTGGTGTCACCAGCAAGGCCCTTGTTCAAGCCGCCGGATCCGGAGCCAACGG
ACGTTTCCGTGTGCCAGAGAAGGCCGCCGCCGCCAAGAAGCCAGCAGCAGCCAAGAAGCCAGCAGCAGCC
AAGAAACCAGCAGCCGCCAAGAAAGCCACTGGAGAGAAGAAGGCAAAGAAGCCAGCCGCTGCCAAGCCAA
AGAAGGCCGCCACCGGAGATAAGAAGGTCAAGAAGGCCAAGAGCCCAAAGAAGGTTGCCAAGCCAGCTGC
CAAGAAGGTCGCCAAGTCTCCAGCCAAGAAGGCCGCTCCAAAGAAGATCGCCAAGCCAGCTGCCAAGAAG
GCCGCCAAGCCAGCCGCCAAGGCCGCATGCATGGTGAGCAAGGGCGAGGAGCTGTTCACCGGGGTGGTGC
CCATCCTGGTCGAGCTGGACGGCGACGTAAACGGCCACAAGTTCAGCGTGTCCGGCGAGGGCGAGGGCGA
TGCCACCTACGGCAAGCTGACCCTGAAGTTCATCTGCACCACCGGCAAGCTGCCCGTGCCCTGGCCCACC
CTCGTGACCACCCTGACCTGGGGCGTGCAGTGCTTCGCCCGCTACCCCGACCACATGAAGCAGCACGACT
TCTTCAAGTCCGCCATGCCCGAAGGCTACGTCCAGGAGCGCACCATCTTCTTCAAGGACGACGGCAACTA
CAAGACCCGCGCCGAGGTGAAGTTCGAGGGCGACACCCTGGTGAACCGCATCGAGCTGAAGGGCATCGAC
TTCAAGGAGGACGGCAACATCCTGGGGCACAAGCTGGAGTACAACGCCATCAGCGACAACGTCTATATCA
CCGCCGACAAGCAGAAGAACGGCATCAAGGCCAACTTCAAGATCCGCCACAACATCGAGGACGGCAGCGT
GCAGCTCGCCGACCACTACCAGCAGAACACCCCCATCGGCGACGGCCCCGTGCTGCTGCCCGACAACCAC
TACCTGAGCACCCAGTCCAAGCTGAGCAAAGACCCCAACGAGAAGCGCGATCACATGGTCCTGCTGGAGT
TCGTGACCGCCGCCGGGATCACTCTCGGCATGGACGAGCTGTACAAGTAAAAGCTTTGGAATTCATCTCG
CGCCCGTGCCTCTGACTTCTAAGTCCAATTACTCTTCAACATCCCTACATGCTCTTTCTCCCTGTGCTCC
CACCCCCTATTTTTGTTATTATCAAAAAACTTCTCTTAATTTCTTTGTTTTTTAGCTTCTTTTAAGTCAC
CTCTAACAATGAAATTGTGTAGATTCAAAAATAGAATTAATTCGTAATAAAAAGTCGAAAAAAATTGTGC
TCCCTCCCCCCATTAATAATAATTCTATCCCAAAATCTACACAATGTTCTGTGTACACTTCTTATGTTTT
TTACTTCTGATAAATTTTTTTGAAACATCATAGAAAAAACCGCACACAAAATACCTTATCATATGTTACG
TTTCAGTTTATGACCGCAATTTTTATTTCTTCGCACGTCTGGGCCTCTCATGACGTCAAATCATGCTCAT
CGTGAAAAAGTTTTGGAGTATTTTTGGAATTTTTCAATCAAGTGAAAGTTTATGAAATTAATTTTCCTGC
TTTTGCTTTTTGGGGTTTCCCCTATTGTTTGTCAAGATTTCGAGGACGGCGTTTTTCTTGCTAAAATCAC
AAGTATTGATGAGCACGATGCAAGAAAGATCGGAAGAAGGTTTGGGTTTGAGGCTCAGTGGAAGGTGAGT
AGAAGTTGATAATTTGAAAGTGGAGTAGTGTCTATGGGGTTTTTGCCTTAAATGACAGAATACATTCCCA
ATATACCAAACATAACTGTTTGGGCCCGGTACCCAGCTTTTGTTCCCTTTAGTGAGGGTTAATTGCGCGC
TTGGCGTAATCATGGTCATAGCTGTTTCCTGTGTGAAATTGTTATCCGCTCACAATTCCACACAACATAC
GAGCCGGGAGCATAAAGTGTAAAGCCTGGGGTGCCTAATGAGTGAGCTAACTCACATTAATTGCGTTGCG
CTCACTGCCCGCTTTCCAGTCGGGAAACCTGTCGTGCCAGCTGCATTAATGAATCGGCCAACGCGCGGGG
AGAGGCGGTTTGCGTATTGGGCGCTCTTCCGCTTCCTCGCTCACTGACTCGCTGCGCTCGGTCGTTCGGC
TGCGGCGAGCGGTATCAGCTCACTCAAAGGCGGTAATACGGTTATCCACAGAATCAGGGGATAACGCAGG
AAAGAACATGTGAGCAAAAGGCCAGCAAAAGGCCAGGAACCGTAAAAAGGCCGCGTTGCTGGCGTTTTTC
CATAGGCTCCGCCCCCCTGACGAGCATCACAAAAATCGACGCTCAAGTCAGAGGTGGCGAAACCCGACAG
GACTATAAAGATACCAGGCGTTTCCCCCTGGAAGCTCCCTCGTGCGCTCTCCTGTTCCGACCCTGCCGCT
TACCGGATACCTGTCCGCCTTTCTCCCTTCGGGAAGCGTGGCGCTTTCTCATAGCTCACGCTGTAGGTAT
CTCAGTTCGGTGTAGGTCGTTCGCTCCAAGCTGGGCTGTGTGCACGAACCCCCCGTTCAGCCCGACCGCT
GCGCCTTATCCGGTAACTATCGTCTTGAGTCCAACCCGGTAAGACACGACTTATCGCCACTGGCAGCAGC
CACTGGTAACAGGATTAGCAGAGCGAGGTATGTAGGCGGTGCTACAGAGTTCTTGAAGTGGTGGCCTAAC
TACGGCTACACTAGAAGAACAGTATTTGGTATCTGCGCTCTGCTGAAGCCAGTTACCTTCGGAAAAAGAG
TTGGTAGCTCTTGATCCGGCAAACAAACCACCGCTGGTAGCGGTGGTTTTTTTGTTTGCAAGCAGCAGAT
TACGCGCAGAAAAAAAGGATCTCAAGAAGATCCTTTGATCTTTTCTACGGGGTCTGACGCTCAGTGGAAC
GAAAACTCACGTTAAGGGATTTTGGTCATGAGATTATCAAAAAGGATCTTCACCTAGATCCTTTTAAATT
AAAAATGAAGTTTTAAATCAATCTAAAGTATATATGAGTAAACTTGGTCTGACAGTTACCAATGCTTAAT
CAGTGAGGCACCTATCTCAGCGATCTGCCTATTTCGTTCATCCATAGTTGCCTGACTCCCCGTCGTGTAG
ATAACTACGATACGGGAGGGCTTACCATCTGGCCCCAGTGCTGCAATGATACCGCGAGACCCACGCTCAC
CGGCTCCAGATTTATCAGCAATAAACCAGCCAGCCGGAAGGGCCGAGCGCAGAAGTGGTCCTGCAACTTT
ATCCGCCTCCATCCAGTCTATTAATTGTTGCCGGGAAGCTAGAGTAAGTAGTTCGCCAGTTAATAGTTTG
CGCAACGTTGTTGCCATTGCTACAGGCATCGTGGTGTCACGCTCGTCGTTTGGTATGGCTTCATTCAGCT
CCGGTTCCCAACGATCAAGGCGAGTTACATGATCCCCCATGTTGTGCAAAAAAGCGGTTAGCTCCTTCGG
TCCTCCGATCGTTGTCAGAAGTAAGTTGGCCGCAGTGTTATCACTCATGGTTATGGCAGCACTGCATAAT
TCTCTTACTGTCATGCCATCCGTAAGATGCTTTTCTGTGACTGGTGAGTACTCAACCAAGTCATTCTGAG
AATAGTGTATGCGGCGACCGAGTTGCTCTTGCCCGGCGTCAATACGGGATAATACCGCGCCACATAGCAG
AACTTTAAAAGTGCTCATCATTGGAAAACGTTCTTCGGGGCGAAAACTCTCAAGGATCTTACCGCTGTTG
AGATCCAGTTCGATGTAACCCACTCGTGCACCCAACTGATCTTCAGCATCTTTTACTTTCACCAGCGTTT
CTGGGTGAGCAAAAACAGGAAGGCAAAATGCCGCAAAAAAGGGAATAAGGGCGACACGGAAATGTTGAAT
ACTCATACTCTTCCTTTTTCAATATTATTGAAGCATTTATCAGGGTTATTGTCTCATGAGCGGATACATA
TTTGAATGTATTTAGAAAAATAAACAAATAGGGGTTCCGCGCACATTTCCCCGAAAAGTGCCACCTAAAT
TGTAAGCGTTAATATTTTGTTAAAATTCGCGTTAAATTTTTGTTAAATCAGCTCATTTTTTAACCAATAG
GCCGAAATCGGCAAAATCCCTTATAAATCAAAAGAATAGACCGAGATAGGGT
[37 nt withheld, positions 4603-4639]
AAAGAACGTGGACTCCAACGTCAAAGG
[49 nt withheld, positions 4667-4715]
T
[91 nt withheld, positions 4717-4807]
G
[124 nt withheld, positions 4809-4932]
CCCATTCGCCATTCAGGCTGCGCAACTGTTGGGAAGGGCGATCGGTGCGGGCCTCTTCGCTATTACGCCA
GCTGGCGAAAGGGGGATGT
Features (pLannotate 1.2.2; 15 found; start..end, strand, type, name):
     79..97      +  promoter       T7 promoter: promoter for bacteriophage T7 RNA polymerase
    120..143     +  misc_feature   MCS (fragment): pBluescript multiple cloning site
    150..737     +  CDS            his-24 (fragment): H24_CAEEL - Also known as H1.1 Experimental evidence at protein level: Swiss-Prot protein existence level 1. Histones H1 are necessary for the condensation of nucleosome chains into higher-order structures. From Caenorhabditis elegans.
    801..1520    +  CDS            mCerulean: enhanced monomeric variant of CFP (Rizzo et al., 2004) mammalian codon-optimized
   2012..2164    +  CDS            aex-5 (fragment): AEX5_CAEEL - Also known as kpc-3 From Caenorhabditis elegans.
   2286..2304    -  promoter       T3 promoter: promoter for bacteriophage T3 RNA polymerase
   2349..2365    -  protein_bind   lac operator: The lac repressor binds to the lac operator to inhibit transcription in E. coli. This inhibition can be relieved by adding lactose or isopropyl-β-D-thiogalactopyranoside (IPTG). lac repressor encoded by lacI
   2373..2403    -  promoter       lac promoter: promoter for the E. coli lac operon
   2418..2439    -  protein_bind   CAP binding site: CAP binding activates transcription in the presence of cAMP. E. coli catabolite activator protein
   2452..2544    -  CDS            lacI (fragment): lac repressor; lacI; The lac repressor binds to the lac operator to inhibit transcription in E. coli. This inhibition can be relieved by adding lactose or isopropyl-β-D-thiogalactopyranoside (IPTG).
   2727..3315    -  rep_origin     ori: high-copy-number ColE1/pMB1/pBR322/pUC origin of replication
   3486..4346    -  CDS            AmpR: β-lactamase; bla; confers resistance to ampicillin, carbenicillin, and related antibiotics
   4347..4451    -  promoter       AmpR promoter: bla
   4504..4932    -  rep_origin     f1 ori (sequence partly withheld): f1 bacteriophage origin of replication; arrow indicates direction of (+) strand synthesis
   4937..71      -  CDS            lacZα (fragment) (across the origin): LacZα fragment of β-galactosidase; lacZ fragment
