[The description below was written by a language model from this plasmid's Addgene catalogue record and pLannotate feature annotations shown in this document.]
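Description:
pAS1-his-24::Cerulean is a 5,021-nt worm expression plasmid built by Gibson cloning in the pAS1 backbone. Judging from its annotated parts, that backbone is a pBluescript-type cloning vector. It is maintained in E. coli at high copy through a ColE1/pUC-family origin and selected with ampicillin via the β-lactamase gene and its own promoter. Other backbone features include an f1 phage origin, which permits single-stranded DNA production. There are also remnants of the lacZα and lac promoter/operator region, and T7 and T3 phage promoters that flank the insert in opposing orientations.

The payload is a coding fragment of the C. elegans linker histone H1 gene his-24, placed upstream of and on the same strand as mCerulean, an enhanced monomeric cyan fluorescent protein. The construct name and stated purpose indicate a HIS-24::Cerulean fusion. Because the histone associates with chromatin, the fusion would concentrate cyan fluorescence in the nucleus, giving compact nuclear labelling rather than diffuse cytoplasmic signal. Downstream of the fluorescent protein, the annotation tool detected a short match to C. elegans aex-5. This may be genomic sequence carried along with a 3′ regulatory region, but the record does not say what it is.

No C. elegans promoter is annotated. Only a short multiple-cloning-site fragment lies between the T7 promoter and the his-24 sequence, and the record does not state which promoter drives expression in the worm. The plasmid may therefore be a promoterless cassette into which a cell-specific promoter is inserted. Its recorded use is simply expression of nuclear-localised Cerulean in nematodes, for example to mark cell nuclei for imaging.
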