Addgene plasmid #124323: pAS1-his-24::Cerulean
Purpose: Expressing Nuclear Localized Cerulean
Depositing lab: Andrew Leifer. Depositing organization: Princeton University.
Backbone
  Vector backbone: pAS1
  Backbone manufacturer: Anuj Sharma/Leifer Lab
  Vector type: Worm Expression
Growth in bacteria
  Bacterial resistance: Ampicillin, 100 μg/mL
  Growth temperature: 37°C
  Growth strain: DH5alpha
  Copy number: High Copy
Gene/Insert
  Gene/Insert name: Cerulean
  Species: C. elegans (nematode)
  Entrez Gene: his-24 (a.k.a. CELE_M163.3)
  Cloning method: Gibson Cloning
Terms and licenses: Academic/Nonprofit Terms; Industry Terms: Not Available to Industry
How to cite: pAS1-his-24::Cerulean was a gift from Andrew Leifer (Addgene plasmid # 124323 ; http://n2t.net/addgene:124323 ; RRID:Addgene_124323)
